Addgene plasmid #87744: pCA24N-ligase-pprA
Purpose: IPTG-inducible expression of ligase-pprA fusion for protein purification
Depositing lab: Wayne Patrick. Depositing organization: University of Otago. Publication: Engineered DNA ligases with improved activities in vitro. Wilson RH, Morton SK, Deiderick H, Gerth ML, Paul HA, Gerber I, Patel A, Ellington AD, Hunicke-Smith SP, Patrick WM. Protein Eng Des Sel. 2013 Jul;26(7):471-8. doi: 10.1093/protein/gzt024. Epub 2013 Jun 10. PubMed 23754529.
Backbone
  Vector backbone: pCA24N
  Backbone manufacturer: Kitagawa et al. (PMID:16769691)
  Vector type: Bacterial Expression
Growth in bacteria
  Bacterial resistance: Chloramphenicol, 25 μg/mL
  Growth temperature: 37°C
  Growth strain: DH5alpha
  Copy number: Unknown
Gene/Insert
  Gene/Insert name: T4 DNA ligase
  Entrez Gene: 30 (a.k.a. T4p202, lig)
  Promoter: T5-lac
  Tag / fusion protein: 6xHis (N terminal on backbone); codon optimized pprA (from Deinococcus radiodurans) (C terminal on insert)
  Cloning method: Unknown
  Sequencing primers: 5′ pCA24N.for (GATAACAATTTCACACAGAATTCATTAAAGAG); 3′ pCA24N.rev2 — 5'-CAAATCCAGATGGAGTTCTGAGG-3'
Resource information
  A portion of this plasmid was derived from a plasmid made by: Previously, we PCR amplified the lig gene from pRBL (Ren et al., 1997; PMID: 9305776). The optimized pprA gene, with flanking restriction sites (BamHI and SpeI), was synthesized by DNA 2.0 (Menlo Park, CA, USA).
Terms and licenses: Academic/Nonprofit Terms; Industry Terms: Not Available to Industry
Depositor comments: For complete cloning information, please see the paper's supplement. For expression, E. coli DH5a-E cells harbouring each expression vector were grown at 37°C in LB broth containing chloramphenicol (34 µg.ml-1), to OD600 ~ 0.6. IPTG (0.4 mM, final concentration) was added as an inducer, and protein over-expression was at 28°C for 16-18 h.
How to cite: pCA24N-ligase-pprA was a gift from Wayne Patrick (Addgene plasmid # 87744 ; http://n2t.net/addgene:87744 ; RRID:Addgene_87744)
