[The description below was written by a language model from this plasmid's Addgene catalogue record and pLannotate feature annotations shown in this document.]
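Description:
pCA24N-ligase-pprA is a bacterial expression plasmid (about 6.9 kb) built on the pCA24N backbone and intended for IPTG-inducible overproduction of an engineered DNA ligase in E. coli for purification. It replicates from a ColE1/pMB1-type origin and is selected with chloramphenicol through a cat gene driven by its own promoter. The catalogue lists the copy number as unknown. The feature table also picks up short remnants of rop, bom, IS1, β-lactamase and lacZα, which appear to be non-functional leftovers of the backbone's construction history rather than working parts.

The expression cassette uses a phage T5 promoter with an embedded lac operator plus a second downstream lac operator (the T5-lac arrangement). This promoter is read by the host's own RNA polymerase, so no T7 polymerase strain is needed. A plasmid-borne lacI gene supplies repressor to keep the promoter off until IPTG is added. The open reading frame begins with a backbone-encoded N-terminal 6xHis tag for metal-affinity purification, continues through the bacteriophage T4 DNA ligase gene (gene 30, lig), and is fused at its C terminus to a synthetic, codon-optimized pprA from Deinococcus radiodurans. A lambda t0 terminator follows.

PprA is a double-stranded DNA-binding protein that recognises DNA carrying strand breaks and stimulates ligase-catalysed end joining. Tethering it to T4 ligase fits the associated study's aim of engineering ligases with improved in vitro activity. The plasmid is therefore used to produce and purify this His-tagged ligase-PprA chimera.
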