Features (pLannotate 1.2.2; 20 found; start..end, strand, type, name):
     80..124     +  promoter       T5 promoter: bacteriophage T5 promoter for E. coli RNA polymerase, with embedded lac operator
    132..148     +  protein_bind   lac operator: The lac repressor binds to the lac operator to inhibit transcription in E. coli. This inhibition can be relieved by adding lactose or isopropyl-β-D-thiogalactopyranoside (IPTG). lac repressor encoded by lacI
    197..214     +  CDS            6xHis: 6xHis affinity tag
    236..1693    +  CDS            30: DNLI_BPT4 - Experimental evidence at protein level: Swiss-Prot protein existence level 1. DNA ligase, which is expressed in the early stage of lytic development, has been implicated in T4 DNA synthesis and genetic recombination. It may also play a role in T4 DNA repair. From Enterobacteria phage T4 (Bacteriophage T4).
   1721..2569    +  CDS            pprA (fragment): PPRA_DEIRA - Experimental evidence at protein level: Swiss-Prot protein existence level 1. dsDNA-binding protein that contributes to the ionizing radiation resistance of D.radiodurans. Plays a role in DNA repair and genome reconstitution, and is necessary for recovery from severe genomic fragmentation as a result of exposure to severe levels of ionizing radiation. In vitro, binds to double-stranded DNA carrying strand breaks and stimulates the DNA end-joining reaction catalyzed by DNA ligases. Thus, PprA plays a critical role in a non-homologous end- joining (NHEJ) pathway for the repair of ra
   2632..2726    +  terminator     lambda t0 terminator: transcription terminator from phage lambda
   2763..2802    +  CDS            rop (fragment): Rop protein, which maintains plasmids at low copy number; rop
   2904..2944    +  misc_feature   bom (fragment): basis of mobility region from pBR322
   3023..3161    -  mobile_element IS1 (fragment): prokaryotic transposable element IS1
   3282..3384    +  promoter       cat promoter: promoter of the E. coli cat gene encoding chloramphenicol acetyltransferase
   3385..4041    +  CDS            cat: CAT_ECOLX - Experimental evidence at protein level: Swiss-Prot protein existence level 1. This enzyme is an effector of chloramphenicol resistance in bacteria. From Escherichia coli. This protein is used as a marker in many commonly used cloning vectors, such as pACYC184.
   4352..4423    +  CDS            bla(M) (fragment): β-lactamase lacking the signal sequence; bla(M); allows cytosolic expression of β-lactamase
   4595..5183    +  rep_origin     ori: high-copy-number ColE1/pMB1/pBR322/pUC origin of replication
   5369..5420    -  misc_feature   bom (fragment): basis of mobility region from pBR322
   5427..5504    +  promoter       lacI promoter: lacI
   5505..6587    +  CDS            lacI: lac repressor; lacI; The lac repressor binds to the lac operator to inhibit transcription in E. coli. This inhibition can be relieved by adding lactose or isopropyl-β-D-thiogalactopyranoside (IPTG).
   6600..6621    +  protein_bind   CAP binding site: CAP binding activates transcription in the presence of cAMP. E. coli catabolite activator protein
   6636..6666    +  promoter       lac promoter: promoter for the E. coli lac operon
   6674..6690    +  protein_bind   lac operator: The lac repressor binds to the lac operator to inhibit transcription in E. coli. This inhibition can be relieved by adding lactose or isopropyl-β-D-thiogalactopyranoside (IPTG). lac repressor encoded by lacI
   6710..6866    +  CDS            lacZα (fragment): LacZα fragment of β-galactosidase; lacZ fragment
>Addgene plasmid #87744 | pCA24N-ligase-pprA | addgene full sequence | sequence record 174177 | Addgene NGS Result
CTAAGAAACCATTATTATCATGACATTAACCTATAAAAATAGGCGTATCACGAGGCCCTTTCGTCTTCAC
CTCGAGAAATCATAAAAAATTTATTTGCTTTGTGAGCGGATAACAATTATAATAGATTCAATTGTGAGCG
GATAACAATTTCACACAGAATTCATTAAAGAGGAGAAATTAACTATGAGAGGATCTCACCATCACCATCA
CCATACGGATCCGGCCCTGAGGGCCATTCTTAAAATTCTGAACGAAATAGCATCTATTGGTTCAACTAAA
CAGAAGCAAGCAATTCTTGAAAAGAATAAAGATAATGAATTGCTTAAACGAGTATATCGTCTGACTTATT
CTCGTGGGTTACAGTATTATATCAAGAAATGGCCTAAACCTGGTATTGCTACCCAGAGTTTTGGAATGTT
GACTCTTACCGATATGCTTGACTTCATTGAATTCACATTAGCTACTCGGAAATTGACTGGAAATGCAGCA
ATTGAGGAATTAACTGGATATATCACCGATGGTAAAAAAGATGATGTTGAAGTTTTGCGTCGAGTGATGA
TGCGAGACCTTGAATGTGGTGCTTCAGTATCTATTGCAAACAAAGTTTGGCCAGGTTTAATTCCTGAACA
ACCTCAAATGCTCGCAAGTTCTTATGATGAAAAAGGCATTAATAAGAATATCAAATTTCCAGCCTTTGCT
CAGTTAAAAGCTGATGGAGCTCGGTGTTTTGCTGAAGTTAGAGGTGATGAATTAGATGATGTTCGTCTTT
TATCACGAGCTGGTAATGAATATCTAGGATTAGATCTTCTTAAGGAAGAGTTAATTAAAATGACCGCTGA
AGCCCGCCAGATTCATCCAGAAGGTGTGTTGATTGATGGCGAATTGGTATACCATGAGCAAGTTAAAAAG
GAGCCAGAAGGCCTAGATTTTCTTTTTGATGCTTATCCTGAAAACAGTAAAGCTAAAGAATTCGCCGAAG
TTGCTGAATCACGTACTGCTTCTAATGGAATCGCCAATAAATCTTTAAAGGGAACCATTTCTGAAAAAGA
AGCACAATGCATGAAGTTTCAGGTCTGGGATTATGTCCCGTTGGTAGAAATATACAGTCTTCCTGCATTT
CGTTTGAAATATGATGTACGTTTTTCTAAACTAGAACAAATGACATCTGGATATGATAAAGTAATTTTAA
TTGAAAACCAGGTAGTAAATAACCTAGATGAAGCTAAGGTAATTTATAAAAAGTATATTGACCAAGGTCT
TGAAGGTATTATTCTCAAAAATATCGATGGATTATGGGAAAATGCTCGTTCAAAAAATCTTTATAAATTT
AAAGAAGTAATTGATGTTGATTTAAAAATTGTAGGAATTTATCCTCACCGTAAAGACCCTACTAAAGCGG
GTGGATTTATTCTTGAGTCAGAGTGTGGAAAAATTAAGGTAAATGCTGGTTCAGGCTTAAAAGATAAAGC
CGGTGTAAAATCGCATGAACTTGACCGTACTCGCATTATGGAAAACCAAAATTATTATATTGGAAAAATT
CTAGAGTGCGAATGCAACGGTTGGTTAAAATCTGATGGCCGCACTGATTACGTTAAATTATTTCTTCCGA
TTGCGATTCGTTTACGTGAAGATAAAACTAAAGCTAATACATTCGAAGATGTATTTGGTGATTTTCATGA
GGTAACTGGTCTAGGCACTAGTGGCGGAGGCTCCGGCGGTGCCCGTGCCAAGGCTAAAGATCAGACGGAC
GGTATCTACGCAGCGTTCGACACCCTGATGAGCACGGCGGGTGTTGACTCTCAGATTGCGGCACTGGCTG
CGAGCGAAGCCGACGCCGGCACCCTGGATGCGGCGTTGACGCAATCGCTGCAAGAGGCGCAGGGCCGCTG
GGGTCTGGGCCTGCACCACTTGCGCCATGAGGCGCGTTTGACCGATGATGGTGACATTGAGATCCTGACC
GACGGTCGCCCTAGCGCACGCGTTAGCGAGGGTTTTGGTGCCCTGGCGCAAGCCTACGCACCGATGCAAG
CGCTGGATGAACGTGGCCTGTCCCAATGGGCTGCGCTGGGCGAGGGTTATCGCGCACCGGGCGATCTGCC
GCTGGCTCAGCTGAAGGTTCTGATCGAACATGCCCGCGATTTCGAAACTGATTGGAGCGCGGGTCGTGGC
GAAACGTTCCAACGCGTCTGGCGTAAAGGTGACACCCTGTTTGTCGAGGTGGCGCGTCCGGCATCCGCCG
AAGCGGCGCTGAGCGACGCGGCGTGGGATGTGATTGCCAGCATCAAGGACCGTGCGTTCCAGCGTGAGCT
GATGCGTCGTTCTGAGAAAGACGGCATGCTGGGTGCGCTGTTGGGTGCTCGCCATGCTGGCGCCAAGGCA
AACTTGGCACAGCTGCCAGAGGCCCACTTTACCGTGCAGGCATTTGTTCAGACTCTGAGCGGTGCGGCAG
CACGTAATGCGGAAGAATATCGCGCAGCGCTGAAAACGGCGGCAGCCGCTCTGGAAGAGTACCAGGGCGT
GACCACCCGCCAGCTGAGCGAAGTCCTGCGTCACGGTCTGCGTGAGAGCTAAGCTTGGCCTATGCGGCCG
CTAAGGGTCGACCTGCAGCCAAGCTTAATTAGCTGAGCTTGGACTCCTGTTGATAGATCCAGTAATGACC
TCAGAACTCCATCTGGATTTGTTCAGAACGCTCGGTTGCCGCCGGGCGTTTTTTATTGGTGAGAATCCAA
GCTAGGGGAATTCATCGTGACTGACTGACGATCTGCCTCGCGCGTTTCGGTGATGACGGTGAAAACCTCT
GACACATGCAGCTCCCGGAGACGGTCACAGCTTGTCTGTAAGCGGATGCCGGGAGCAGACAAGCCCGTCA
GGGCGCGTCAGCGGGTGTTGGCGGGTGTCGGGGCGCAGCCATGACCCAGTCACGTAGCGATAGCGGAGTG
TATAATTCTTGAAGACGAAAGGGCCTCGTGATACGCCTATTTTTATAGGTTAATGTCATGATAATAATAG
TTTCTTAGAATCCTGATGTCCGGCGGTGCTTTTGCCGTTACGCACCACCCCGTCAGTAGCTGAACAGGAG
GGACAGCTGATAGAAACAGAAGCCACTGGAGCACCTCAAAAACACCATCATACACTAAATCAGTAAGTTG
GCAGCATCACCCGACGCACTTTGCGCCGAATAAATACCTGTGACGGAAGATCACTTCGCAGAATAAATAA
ATCCTGGTGTCCCTGTTGATACCGGGAAGCCCTGGGCCAACTTTTGGCGAAAATGAGACGTTGATCGGCA
CGTAAGAGGTTCCAACTTTCACCATAATGAAATAAGATCACTACCGGGCGTATTTTTTGAGTTATCGAGA
TTTTCAGGAGCTAAGGAAGCTAAAATGGAGAAAAAAATCACTGGATATACCACCGTTGATATATCCCAAT
GGCATCGTAAAGAACATTTTGAGGCATTTCAGTCAGTTGCTCAATGTACCTATAACCAGACCGTTCAGCT
GGATATTACGGCCTTTTTAAAGACCGTAAAGAAAAATAAGCACAAGTTTTATCCGGCCTTTATTCACATT
CTTGCCCGCCTGATGAATGCTCATCCGGAATTCCGTATGGCAATGAAAGACGGTGAGCTGGTGATATGGG
ATAGTGTTCACCCTTGTTATACCGTTTTCCATGAGCAAACTGAAACGTTTTCATCGCTCTGGAGTGAATA
CCACGACGATTTCCGGCAGTTTCTACACATATATTCGCAAGATGTGGCGTGTTACGGTGAGAACCTGGCC
TATTTCCCTAAAGGGTTTATTGAGAATATGTTTTTCGTCTCAGCCAATCCCTGGGTGAGTTTCACCAGTT
TTGATTTAAACGTGGCCAATATGGACAACTTCTTCGCCCCCGTTTTCACCATGGGCAAATATTATACGCA
AGGCGACAAGGTGCTGATGCCGCTGGCGATTCAGGTTCATCATGCCGTTTGTGATGGCTTCCATGTCGGC
AGAATGCTTAATGAATTACAACAGTACTGCGATGAGTGGCAGGGCGGGGCGTAATTTTTTTAAGGCAGTT
ATTGGTGCCCTTAAACGCCTGGTTGCTACGCCTGAATAAGTGATAATAAGCGGATGAATGGCAGAAATTC
GAAAGCAAATTCGACCCGGTCGTCGGTTCAGGGCAGGGTCGTTAAATAGCCGCTTATGTCTATTGCTGGT
TTACCGGTTTATTGACTACCGGAAGCAGTGTGACCGTGTGCTTCTCAAATGCCTGAGGCCAGTTTGCTCA
GGCTCTCCCCGTGGAGGTAATAATTGACGATATGATCATTTATTCTGCCTCCCAGAGCCTGATAAAAACG
GTTACCGGATCGAGTCAGGCAACTATGGATGAACGAAATAGACAGATCGCTGAGATAGGTGCCTCACTGA
TTAAGCATTGGTAACTGTCAGACCAAGTTTACTCATATATACTTTAGATTGATTTAAAACTTCATTTTTA
ATTTAAAAGGATCTAGGTGAAGATCCTTTTTGATAATCTCATGACCAAAATCCCTTAACGTGAGTTTTCG
TTCCACTGAGCGTCAGACCCCGTAGAAAAGATCAAAGGATCTTCTTGAGATCCTTTTTTTCTGCGCGTAA
TCTGCTGCTTGCAAACAAAAAAACCACCGCTACCAGCGGTGGTTTGTTTGCCGGATCAAGAGCTACCAAC
TCTTTTTCCGAAGGTAACTGGCTTCAGCAGAGCGCAGATACCAAATACTGTCCTTCTAGTGTAGCCGTAG
TTAGGCCACCACTTCAAGAACTCTGTAGCACCGCCTACATACCTCGCTCTGCTAATCCTGTTACCAGTGG
CTGCTGCCAGTGGCGATAAGTCGTGTCTTACCGGGTTGGACTCAAGACGATAGTTACCGGATAAGGCGCA
GCGGTCGGGCTGAACGGGGGGTTCGTGCACACAGCCCAGCTTGGAGCGAACGACCTACACCGAACTGAGA
TACCTACAGCGTGAGCTATGAGAAAGCGCCACGCTTCCCGAAGGGAGAAAGGCGGACAGGTATCCGGTAA
GCGGCAGGGTCGGAACAGGAGAGCGCACGAGGGAGCTTCCAGGGGGAAACGCCTGGTATCTTTATAGTCC
TGTCGGGTTTCGCCACCTCTGACTTGAGCGTCGATTTTTGTGATGCTCGTCAGGGGGGCGGAGCCTATGG
AAAAACGCCAGCAACGCGGCCTTTTTACGGTTCCTGGCCTTTTGCTGGCCTTTTGCTCACATGTTCTTTC
CTGCGTTATCCCCTGATTCTGTGGATAACCGTATTACCGCCTTTGAGTGAGCTGATACCGCTCGCCGCAG
CCGAACGACCGAGCGCAGCGAGTCAGTGAGCGAGGAAGCGGAAGAGCGCCTGATGCGGTATTTTCTCCTT
ACGCATCTGTGCGGTATTTCACACCGCATAAATTCCGACACCATCGAATGGCGCAAAACCTTTCGCGGTA
TGGCATGATAGCGCCCGGAAGAGAGTCAATTCAGGGTGGTGAATGTGAAACCAGTAACGTTATACGATGT
CGCAGAGTATGCCGGTGTCTCTTATCAGACCGTTTCCCGCGTGGTGAACCAGGCCAGCCACGTTTCTGCG
AAAACGCGGGAAAAAGTGGAAGCGGCGATGGCGGAGCTGAATTACATTCCCAACCGCGTGGCACAACAAC
TGGCGGGCAAACAGTCGTTGCTGATTGGCGTTGCCACCTCCAGTCTGGCCCTGCACGCGCCGTCGCAAAT
TGTCGCGGCGATTAAATCTCGCGCCGATCAACTGGGTGCCAGCGTGGTGGTGTCGATGGTAGAACGAAGC
GGCGTCGAAGCCTGTAAAGCGGCGGTGCACAATCTTCTCGCGCAACGCGTCAGTGGGCTGATCATTAACT
ATCCGCTGGATGACCAGGATGCCATTGCTGTGGAAGCTGCCTGCACTAATGTTCCGGCGTTATTTCTTGA
TGTCTCTGACCAGACACCCATCAACAGTATTATTTTCTCCCATGAAGACGGTACGCGACTGGGCGTGGAG
CATCTGGTCGCATTGGGTCACCAGCAAATCGCGCTGTTAGCGGGCCCATTAAGTTCTGTCTCGGCGCGTC
TGCGTCTGGCTGGCTGGCATAAATATCTCACTCGCAATCAAATTCAGCCGATAGCGGAACGGGAAGGCGA
CTGGAGTGCCATGTCCGGTTTTCAACAAACCATGCAAATGCTGAATGAGGGCATCGTTCCCACTGCGATG
CTGGTTGCCAACGATCAGATGGCGCTGGGCGCAATGCGCGCCATTACCGAGTCCGGGCTGCGCGTTGGTG
CGGATATCTCGGTAGTGGGATACGACGATACCGAAGACAGCTCATGTTATATCCCGCCGTTAACCACCAT
CAAACAGGATTTTCGCCTGCTGGGGCAAACCAGCGTGGACCGCTTGCTGCAACTCTCTCAGGGCCAGGCG
GTGAAGGGCAATCAGCTGTTGCCCGTCTCACTGGTGAAAAGAAAAACCACCCTGGCGCCCAATACGCAAA
CCGCCTCTCCCCGCGCGTTGGCCGATTCATTAATGCAGCTGGCACGACAGGTTTCCCGACTGGAAAGCGG
GCAGTGAGCGCAACGCAATTAATGTAAGTTAGCTCACTCATTAGGCACCCCAGGCTTTACACTTTATGCT
TCCGGCTCGTATGTTGTGTGGAATTGTGAGCGGATAACAATTTCACACAGGAAACAGCTATGACCATGAT
TACGGATTCACTGGCCGTCGTTTTACAACGTCGTGACTGGGAAAACCCTGGCGTTACCCAACTTAATCGC
CTTGCAGCACATCCCCCTTTCGCCAGCTGGCGTAATAGCGAAGAGGCCCGCACCGATCGCCCTTCCCAAC
AGTTGC
